>Addgene plasmid #52889 | pAct-FRT-stop-FRT3-FRT-FRT3-Gal4 attB | depositor full sequence | sequence record 99556 | Full Sequence
CTG
[124 nt withheld, positions 4-127]
C
[91 nt withheld, positions 129-219]
A
[49 nt withheld, positions 221-269]
CCTTTGACGTTGGAGTCCACGTTCTTT
[37 nt withheld, positions 297-333]
ACCCTATCTCGGTCTATTCTTTTGATTTATAAGGGATTTTGCCGATTTCGGCCTATTGGTTAAAAAATGA
GCTGATTTAACAAAAATTTAACGCGAATTTTAACAAAATATTAACGCTTACAATTTCCATTCGCCATTCA
GGCTGCGCAACTGTTGGGAAGGGCGATCGGTGCGGGCCTCTTCGCTATTACGCCAGCTGGCGAAAGGGGG
ATGTGCTGCAAGGCGATTAAGTTGGGTAACGCCAGGGTTTTCCCAGTCACGACGTTGTAAAACGACGGCC
AGTGAATTGTAATACGACTCACTATAGGGCGAATTGGGTACGTACCGGGCCCCTAGTATGTATGTAAGTT
AATAAAACCCATTTTTGCGGAAAGTAGATAAAAAAAACATTTTTTTTTTTTACTGCACTGGATATCATTG
AACTTATCTGATCAGTTTTAAATTTACTTCGATCCAAGGGTATTTGATGTACCAGGTTCTTTCGATTACC
TCTCACTCAAAATGACATTCCACTCAAAGTCAGCGCTGTTTGCCTCCTTCTCTGTCCACAGAAATATCGC
CGTCTCTTTCGCCGCTGCGTCCGCTATCTCTTTCGCCACCGTTTGTAGCGTTACGTAGCGTCAATGTCCG
CCTTCAGTTGCATTTTGTCAGCGGTTTCGTGACGAAGCTCCAAGCGGTTTACGCCATCAATTAAACACAA
AGTGCTGTGCCAAAACTCCTCTCGCTTCTTATTTTTGTTTGTTTTTTGAGTGATTGGGGTGGTGATTGGT
TTTGGGTGGGTAAGCAGGGGAAAGTGTGAAAAATCCCGGCAATGGGCCAAGAGGATCAGGAGCTATTAAT
TCGCGGAGGCAGCAAACACCCATCTGCCGAGCATCTGAACAATGTGAGTAGTACATGTGCATACATCTTA
AGTTCACTTGATCTATAGGAACTGCGATTGCAACATCAAATTGTCTGCGGCGTGAGAACTGCGACCCACA
AAAATCCCAAACCGCAATTGCACAAACAAATAGTGACACGAAACAGATTATTCTGGTAGCTGTTCTCGCT
ATATAAGACAATTTTTGAGATCATATCATGATCAAGACATCTAAAGGCATTCATTTTCGACTATATTCTT
TTTTACAAAAAATATAACAACCAGATATTTTAAGCTGATCCTAGATGCACAAAAAATAAATAAAAGTATA
AACCTACTTCGTAGGATACTTCGGGGTACTTTTTGTTCGGGGTTAGATGAGCATAACGCTTGTAGTTGAT
ATTTGAGATCCCCTATCATTGCAGGGTGACAGCGGAGCGGCTTCGCAGAGCTGCATTAACCAGGGCTTCG
GGCAGGCCAAAAACTACGGCACGCTCCGGCCACCCAGTCCGCCGGAGGACTCCGGTTCAGGGAGCGGCCA
ACTAGCCGAGAACCTCACCTATGCCTGGCACAATATGGACATCTTTGGGGCGGTCAATCAGCCGGGCTCC
GGATGGCGGCAGCTGGTCAACCGGACACGCGGACTATTCTGCAACGAGCGACACATACCGGCGCCCAGGA
AACATTTGCTCAAGAACGGTGAGTTTCTATTCGCAGTCGGCTGATCTGTGTGAAATCTTAATAAAGGGTC
CAATTACCAATTTGAAACTCAGTTTGCGGCGTGGCCTATCCGGGCGAACTTTTGGCCGTGATGGGCAGTT
CCGGTGCCGGAAAGACGACCCTGCTGAATGCCCTTGCCTTTCGATCGCCGCAGGGCATCCAAGTATCGCC
ATCCGGGATGCGACTGCTCAATGGCCAACCTGTGGACGCCAAGGAGATGCAGGCCAGGTGCGCCTATGTC
CAGCAGGATGACCTCTTTATCGGCTCCCTAACGGCCAGGGAACACCTGATTTTCCAGGCCATGGTGCGGA
TGCCACGACATCTGACCTATCGGCAGCGAGTGGCCCGCGTGGATCAGGTGATCCAGGAGCTTTCGCTCAG
CAAATGTCAGCACACGATCATCGGTGTGCCCGGCAGGGTGAAAGGTCTGTCCGGCGGAGAAAGGAAGCGT
CTGGCATTCGCCTCCGAGGCACTAACCGATCCGCCGCTTCTGATCTGCGATGAGCCCACCTCCGGACTGG
ACTCATTTACCGCCCACAGCGTCGTCCAGGTGCTGAAGAAGCTGTCGCAGAAGGGCAAGACCGTCATCCT
GACCATTCATCAGCCGTCTTCCGAGCTGTTTGAGCTCTTTGACAAGATCCTTCTGATGGCCGAGGGCAGG
GTAGCTTTCTTGGGCACTCCCAGCGAAGCCGTCGACTTCTTTTCCTAGTGAGTTCGATGTGTTTATTAAG
GGTATCTAGCATTACATTACATCTCAACTCCTATCCAGCGTGGGTGCCCAGTGTCCTACCAACTACAATC
CGGCGGACTTTTACGTACAGGTGTTGGCCGTTGTGCCCGGACGGGAGATCGAGTCCCGTGATCGGATCGC
CAAGATATGCGACAATTTTGCTATTAGCAAAGTAGCCCGGGATATGGAGCAGTTGTTGGCCACCAAAAAT
TTGGAGAAGCCACTGGAGCAGCCGGAGAATGGGTACACCTACAAGGCCACCTGGTTCATGCAGTTCCGGG
CGGTCCTGTGGCGATCCTGGCTGTCGGTGCTCAAGGAACCACTCCTCGTAAAAGTGCGACTTATTCAGAC
AACGGTGAGTGGTTCCAGTGGAAACAAATGATATAACGCTTACAATTCTTGGAAACAAATTCGCTAGATT
TTAGTTAGAATTGCCTGATTCCACACCCTTCTTAGTTTTTTTCAATGAGATGTATAGTTTATAGTTTTGC
AGAAAATAAATAAATTTCATTTAACTCGCGAACATGTTGAAGATATGAATATTAATGAGATGCGAGTAAC
ATTTTAATTTGCAGATGGTTGCCATCTTGATTGGCCTCATCTTTTTGGGCCAACAACTCACGCAAGTGGG
CGTGATGAATATCAACGGAGCCATCTTCCTCTTCCTGACCAACATGACCTTTCAAAACGTCTTTGCCACG
ATAAATGTAAGTCTTGTTTAGAATACATTTGCATATTAATAATTTACTAACTTTCTAATGAATCGATTCG
ATTTAGGTGTTCACCTCAGAGCTGCCAGTTTTTATGAGGGAGGCCCGAAGTCGACTTTATCGCTGTGACA
CATACTTTCTGGGCAAAACGATTGCCGAATTACCGCTTTTTCTCACAGTGCCACTGGTCTTCACGGCGAT
TGCCTATCCGATGATCGGACTGCGGGCCGGAGTGCTGCACTTCTTCAACTGCCTGGCGCTGGTCACTCTG
GTGGCCAATGTGTCAACGTCCTTCGGATATCTAATATCCTGCGCCAGCTCCTCGACCTCGATGGCGCTGT
CTGTGGGTCCGCCGGTTATCATACCATTCCTGCTCTTTGGCGGCTTCTTCTTGAACTCGGGCTCGGTGCC
AGTATACCTCAAATGGTTGTCGTACCTCTCATGGTTCCGTTACGCCAACGAGGGTCTGCTGATTAACCAA
TGGGCGGACGTGGAGCCGGGCGAAATTAGCTGCACATCGTCGAACACCACGTGCCCCAGTTCGGGCAAGG
TCATCCTGGAGACGCTTAACTTCTCCGCCGCCGATCTGCCGCTGGACTACGTGGGTCTGGCCATTCTCAT
CGTGAGCTTCCGGGTGCTCGCATATCTGGCTCTAAGACTTCGGGCCCGACGCAAGGAGTAGCCGACATAT
ATCCGAAATAACTGCTTGTTTTTTTTTTTTACCATTATTACCATCGTGTTTACTGTTTATTGCCCCCTCA
AAAAGCTAATGTAATTATATTTGTGCCAATAAAAACAAGATATGACCTATAGAATACAAGTATTTCCCCT
TCGAACATCCCCACAAGTAGACTTTGGATTTGTCTTCTAACCAAAAGACTTACACACCTGCATACCTTAC
ATCAAAAACTCGTTTATCGCTACATAAAACACCGGGATATATTTTTTATATACATACTTTTCAAATCGCG
CGCCCTCTTCATAATTCACCTCCACCACACCACGTTTCGTAGTTGCTCTTTCGCTGTCTCCCACCCGCTC
TCCGCAACACATTCACCTTTTGTTCGACGACCTTGGAGCGACTGTCGTTAGTTCCGCGCGATTCGGTTCG
CTCAAATGGTTCCGAGTGGTTCATTTCGTCTCAATAGAAATTAGTAATAAATATTTGTATGTACAATTTA
TTTGCTCCAATATATTTGTATATATTTCCCTCACAGCTATATTTATTCTAATTTAATATTATGACTTTTT
AAGGTAATTTTTTGTGACCTGTTCGGAGTGATTAGCGTTACAATTTGAACTGAAAGTGACATCCAGTGTT
TGTTCCTTGTGTAGATGCATCTCAAAAAAATGGTGGGCATAATAGTGTTGTTTATATATATCAAAAATAA
CAACTATAATAATAAGAATACATTTAATTTAGAAAATGCTTGGATTTCACTGGAACTAGGCTAGCATAAC
TTCGTATAATGTATGCTATACGAAGTTATGCTAGCGGATCTCGCTGCCTGTTATGTGGCCCACAAACCAA
GACACGTTTTATGGCCATTAAAGCTGGCTGATCGTCGCCAAACACCAAATACATAATGAATATGTACACA
TTCGAGAAAGAAGCGATCAAAGAAGCGTCTTCGGGCGGAGTAGGAGAATGCGGAGGAGAAGGAGAACGAG
CTGATCTAGTATCTCTCCACAATCCAATGCCAACTGACCAACTGGCCATATTCGGAGCAATTTGAAGCCA
ATTTCCATCGCCTGGCGATCGCTCCATTCTTGGCTATATGTTTTTCACCGTTACCCGGGGCCATTTTCAA
AGACTCGTCGGCAAGATAAGATTGTGTCACTCGCTGTCTCTCTTCATTTGTCGAAGAATGCTGAGGAATT
TCGCGATGACGTCGGCGAGTATTTTGAAGAATGAGAATAATTTGTATTTATACGAAAATCAGTTAGTGGA
ATTTTCTACAAAAACATGTTATCTATAGATAATTTTGTTGCAAAATATGTTGACTATGACAAAGATTGTA
TGTATATACCTTTAATGTATTCTCATTTTCTTATGTATTTATAATGGCAATGATGATACTGATGATATTT
TAAGATGATGCCAGACCACAGGCTGATTTCTGCGTCTTTTGCCGAACGCAGTGCATGTGCGGTTGTTGTT
TTTTGGAATAGTTTCAATTTTCGGACTGTCCGCTTTGATTTCAGTTTCTTGGCTTATTCAAAAAGCAAAG
TAAAGCCAAAAAAGCGAGATGGCAATACCAAATGCGGCAAAACGGTAGTGGAAGGAAAGGGGTGCGGGGC
AGCGGAAGGAAGGGTGGGGCGGGGCGTGGCGGGGTCTGTGGCTGGGCGCGACGTCACCGACGTTGGAGCC
ACTCCTTTGACCATGTGTGCGTGTGTGTATTATTCGTGTCTCGCCACTCGCCGGTTGTTTTTTTCTTTTT
ATCTCGCTCTCTCTAGCGCCATCTCGTACGCATGCTCAACGCACCGCATGTTGCCGTGTCCTTTATGCGT
CATTTTGGCTCGAAATAGGCAATTATTTAAACAAAGATTAGTCAACGAAAACGCTAAAATAAATAAGTCT
ACAATATGGTTACTTATTGCCATGTGTGTGCAGCCAACGATAGCAACAAAAGCAACAACACAGTGGCTTT
CCCTCTTTCACTTTTTGTTTGCAAGCGCGTGCGAGCAAGACGGCACGACCGGCAAACGCAATTACGCTGA
CAAAGAGCAGACGAAGTTTTGGCCGAAAAACATCAAGGCGCCTGATACGAATGCATTTGCAATAACAATT
GCGATATTTAATATTGTTTATGAAGCTGTTTGACTTCAAAACACACAAAAAAAAAAATAAAACAAATTAT
TTGAAAGAGAATTAGGAATCGGACAGCTTATCGTTACGGGCTAACAGCACACCGAGACGAAATAGCTTAC
CTGACGTCACAGCCTCTGGAAGAACTGCCGCCAAGCAGACGATGCAGAGGACGACACATAGAGTAGCGGA
GTAGGCCAGCGTAGTACGCATGTGCTTGTGTGTGAGGCGTCTCTCTCTTCGTCTCCTGTTTGCGCAAACG
CATAGACTGCACTGAGAAAATCGATTACCTATTTTTTATGAATGAATATTTGCACTATTACTATTCAAAA
CTATTAAGATAGCAATCACATTCAATAGCCAAATACTATACCACCTGAGCGATGCAACGAAATGATCAAT
TTGAGCAAAAATGCTGCATATTTAGGACGGCATCATTATAGAAATGCTTCTTGCTGTGTACTTTTCTCTC
GTCTGGCAGCTGTTTCGCCGTTATTGTTAAAACCGGCTTAAGTTAGGTGTGTTTTCTACGACTAGTGATG
CCCCTACTAGAAGATGTGTGTTGCACAAATGTCCCTGAATAACCAATTTGAAGTGCAGATAGCAGTAAAC
GTAAGCTAATATGAATATTATTTAACTGTAATGTTTTAATATCGCTGGACATTACTAATAAACCCACTAT
AAACACATGTACATATGTATGTTTTGGCATACAATGAGTAGTTGGGGAAAAAATGTGTAAAAGCACCGTG
ACCATCACAGCATAAAGATAACCAGCTGAAGTATCGAATATGAGTAACCCCCAAATTGAATCACATGCCG
CAACTGATAGGACCCATGGAAGTACACTCTTCATGGCGATATACAAGACACACACAAGCACGAACACCCA
GTTGCGGAGGAAATTCTCCGTAAATGAAAACCCAATCGGCGAACAATTCATACCCATATATGGTAAAAGT
TTTGAACGCGACTTGAGAGCGGAGAGCATTGCGGCTGATAAGGTTTTAGCGCTAAGCGGGCTTTATAAAA
CGGGCTGCGGGACCAGTTTTCATATCACTACCGTTTGAGTTCTTGTGCTGTGTGGATACTCCTCCCGACA
CAAAGCCGCTCCATCAGCCAGCAGTCGTCTAATCCAGAGACACCAAACCGAAAGACTTAATTTATATTTA
TTTAATTAATTTTAATAAAACACACCAAATGTAAGTAGCTTTCCCCTTCCCAACAACAAAACACCATCGA
ACCACTCCCACCAAGAAAAAGCAATAATCGAGAAAAGCCGCGGAAAATGTGTGATTTTTTTTGTAAACAA
AACATTTTTTTATGTGCCAGTGCTGAAAGTGATCAAAAAATACTAGCCACGAGCTAAAGAGTTATTGTAT
TGACCAAAACTCCAAAAATACCCAAGTTTGGCCCTAAATTGTCAATCAAAATACCAATAGGTCGAAAGAC
ATCAAAATTAACAAAACCAGGGTTTCAAATACCATAACTCAAGAATCAGGATTACAACTGCAGATTTCAG
GATATATACATACAAATTATACGAAATTATAAAAACCAAAGCAATTCAATAGCCCCAACTCAAATGTTAG
GATCTAATATAGTGTTTAAAGCCAAGCTCGCTGATGTGGGCGTGTCACGATTTCACCCAAAGATATGCCA
AATTACGAATTGCAAATCAATTCGCCAACACTTTCTTTTTTTCCCACGCCCTAAAACACCAGATCATCCA
TAAATGTACATACATACAGTATATGCATATTATAATCTGTAAAACTAGATCAGGTTCTTGAAAATAGTGA
CGTAGGCAGCCGTTTTGGCTGAAGCAGAAATTTTTGCCGGTTTTTCAAAGTTGTAGTTGCAAAAATGGAG
AAAACCTTCGAGCATTCGTTCATATACACACACTCACGCGCAAAATAACGAGAGAGAGTGTATGTGTGTG
TGAGAGAGCGAAAGCCAGACGACGGTTTGCTTTTCGCCTCGAAACATGACCATATATGGTCACAAAACTT
GGCCGCCGCAATTCAACACACCAGCGCTCTCCTTCGCACCCATAGCGACCATGGCGCGGAGCGAGCGAGA
TGGCGAGAGCGAGCGACGCCTATGGCGACGTCGACGCAGGCAGCGATTGAAAAACGCAGTTAACTGGCAT
TCAACATTCACCAGCCACTTTCAGTCGGTTTATTCCAGTCATTCCTTTCAAACCGTGCGGTCGCTTAGCT
CAGCCTCGCCACTTGCGTTTACAGTAGTTTTCACGCCTTGAATTTGTTAAATCGAACAAAAAGGTAAAGT
TTAACTAGCTTTGAAAAGTTTCGTGGCTCTTAATTGTTAAATTTTCTAGAGTGCGTTTAGTGTTTTTTTT
TTTTTTTATTTTGTAATGTTAATTTCGGGTTCCAATTCGAGTTTTAGGCAGCCGCCATTTTAAGGGCGCA
TACACACAGGCAACTGTGCTCTCTTTGCGGCTTTCTTTTGCACCGGCATTCGTTAAGCTGTCGTCTAGAA
GCTTCTCCCCTCCCTTTTCGGCATATTCGTATTGTGGTTTTAATTTTTCGGGGCGGGGCTTCTATTTTGT
AACTGTTCTTTTAATTTCTTATTACAATTCGATCGCAAGTGAAAATCAGTTTTCAATCGGAAAAGTATTT
TTTTATGAAATTTTTTTTTGTCCAAGATTAAAATTTTGTACTAAAAAAACGTACATTGCATTGAGTGATT
TTTAATTGTACACGAAAAACAAGTTAGTTTGTTATGACAATTGTACTTTGGTAGACCAGCGCAGTCCAAG
GAAACCACGCAAATTCTCAGTTTTTTTTTTGCCATTTCTACATTACCAAATAAGGTAACCAAAAACTAAT
GGGAAATCCGCATTCTTTCCATTGCAGCTTACAGGATCGATCCCCGGGTACGGCTAGTGGATCAGCTTGC
ATGCCTGCAGGTCCCCTCGAGGGGACTCTAGCTAGAGGATCCCGGAAGTTCCTATTCTCTAGAAAGTATA
GGAACTTCGAATTGACTAAAGCCAAATAGAAAATTATTCAGTTCCTGGCTTAAGTTTTTAAAAGTGATAT
TATTTATTTGGTTGTAACCAACCAAAAGAATGTAAATAACTAATACATAATTATGTTAGTTTTAAGTTAG
CAACAAATTGATTTTAGCTATATTAGCTACTTGGTTAATAAATAGAATATATTTATTTAAAGATAATTGC
GTTTTTATTGTCAGGGAGTGAGTTTGCTTAAAAACTCGTTTAGATCCACTAGTTCTAGTTGCGGCCGGCC
AGCGGCCGCTGGGTTCAGGCATAGAGGAGTTGACGACTACTTCCAAGGCAGTACGTGACGTAACGGCCCT
TAAAGTGATCAGTCCTTATTGCTTTGTCTGCCGGAAGTTCCTATTCTTCAAATAGTATAGGAACTTCGTG
TGAGGGAGCGTATTTGGGAAGTTCCTATTCTCTAGAAAGTATAGGAACTTCCCCGCTTACCACCATACAT
CCAAATCACTACGGCTCGCTTGAAGTTCCTATTCTTCAAATAGTATAGGAACTTCGATGGTGTAGTGTTG
CGGTGGAATTCAGATCTTAAGCAAATAAACAAGCGCAGCTGAACAAGCTAAACAATCTGCAGCCCAAGCT
TGAAGCAAGCCTCCTGAAAGATGAAGCTACTGTCTTCTATCGAACAAGCATGCGATATTTGCCGACTTAA
AAAGCTCAAGTGCTCCAAAGAAAAACCGAAGTGCGCCAAGTGTCTGAAGAACAACTGGGAGTGTCGCTAC
TCTCCCAAAACCAAAAGGTCTCCGCTGACTAGGGCACATCTGACAGAAGTGGAATCAAGGCTAGAAAGAC
TGGAACAGCTATTTCTACTGATTTTTCCTCGAGAAGACCTTGACATGATTTTGAAAATGGATTCTTTACA
GGATATAAAAGCATTGTTAACAGGATTATTTGTACAAGATAATGTGAATAAAGATGCCGTCACAGATAGA
TTGGCTTCAGTGGAGACTGATATGCCTCTAACATTGAGACAGCATAGAATAAGTGCGACATCATCATCGG
AAGAGAGTAGTAACAAAGGTCAAAGACAGTTGACTGTATCGATTGACTCGGCAGCTCATCATGATAACTC
CACAATTCCGTTGGATTTTATGCCCAGGGATGCTCTTCATGGATTTGATTGGTCTGAAGAGGATGACATG
TCGGATGGCTTGCCCTTCCTGAAAACGGACCCCAACAATAATGGGTTCTTTGGCGACGGTTCTCTCTTAT
GTATTCTTCGATCTATTGGCTTTAAACCGGAAAATTACACGAACTCTAACGTTAACAGGCTCCCGACCAT
GATTACGGATAGATACACGTTGGCTTCTAGATCCACAACATCCCGTTTACTTCAAAGTTATCTCAATAAT
TTTCACCCCTACTGCCCTATCGTGCACTCACCGACGCTAATGATGTTGTATAATAACCAGATTGAAATCG
CGTCGAAGGATCAATGGCAAATCCTTTTTAACTGCATATTAGCCATTGGAGCCTGGTGTATAGAGGGGGA
ATCTACTGATATAGATGTTTTTTACTATCAAAATGCTAAATCTCATTTGACGAGCAAGGTCTTCGAGTCA
GGTTCCATAATTTTGGTGACAGCCCTACATCTTCTGTCGCGATATACACAGTGGAGGCAGAAAACAAATA
CTAGCTATAATTTTCACAGCTTTTCCATAAGAATGGCCATATCATTGGGCTTGAATAGGGACCTCCCCTC
GTCCTTCAGTGATAGCAGCATTCTGGAACAAAGACGCCGAATTTGGTGGTCTGTCTACTCTTGGGAGATC
CAATTGTCCCTGCTTTATGGTCGATCCATCCAGCTTTCTCAGAATACAATCTCCTTCCCTTCTTCTGTCG
ACGATGTGCAGCGTACCACAACAGGTCCCACCATATATCATGGCATCATTGAAACAGCAAGGCTCTTACA
AGTTTTCACAAAAATCTATGAACTAGACAAAACAGTAACTGCAGAAAAAAGTCCTATATGTGCAAAAAAA
TGCTTGATGATTTGTAATGAGATTGAGGAGGTTTCGAGACAGGCACCAAAGTTTTTACAAATGGATATTT
CCACCACCGCTCTAACCAATTTGTTGAAGGAACACCCTTGGCTATCCTTTACAAGATTCGAACTGAAGTG
GAAACAGTTGTCTCTTATCATTTATGTATTAAGAGATTTTTTCACTAATTTTACCCAGAAAAAGTCACAA
CTAGAACAGGATCAAAATGATCATCAAAGTTATGAAGTTAAACGATGCTCCATCATGTTAAGCGATGCAG
CACAAAGAACTGTTATGTCTGTAAGTAGCTATATGGACAATCATAATGTCACCCCATATTTTGCCTGGAA
TTGTTCTTATTACTTGTTCAATGCAGTCCTAGTACCCATAAAGACTCTACTCTCAAACTCAAAATCGAAT
GCTGAGAATAACGAGACCGCACAATTATTACAACAAATTAACACTGTTCTGATGCTATTAAAAAAACTGG
CCACTTTTAAAATCCAGACTTGTGAAAAATACATTCAAGTACTGGAAGAGGTATGTGCGCCGTTTCTGTT
ATCACAGTGTGCAATCCCATTACCGCATATCAGTTATAACAATAGTAATGGTAGCGCCATTAAAAATATT
GTCGGTTCTGCAACTATCGCCCAATACCCTACTCTTCCGGAGGAAAATGTCAACAATATCAGTGTTAAAT
ATGTTTCTCCTGGCTCAGTAGGGCCTTCACCTGTGCCATTGAAATCAGGAGCAAGTTTCAGTGATCTAGT
CAAGCTGTTATCTAACCGTCCACCCTCTCGTAACTCTCCAGTGACAATACCAAGAAGCACACCTTCGCAT
CGCTCAGTCACGCCTTTTCTAGGGCAACAGCAACAGCTGCAATCATTAGTGCCACTGACCCCGTCTGCTT
TGTTTGGTGGCGCCAATTTTAATCAAAGTGGGAATATTGCTGATAGCTCATTGTCCTTCACTTTCACTAA
CAGTAGCAACGGTCCGAACCTCATAACAACTCAAACAAATTCTCAAGCGCTTTCACAACCAATTGCCTCC
TCTAACGTTCATGATAACTTCATGAATAATGAAATCACGGCTAGTAAAATTGATGATGGTAATAATTCAA
AACCACTGTCACCTGGTTGGACGGACCAAACTGCGTATAACGCGTTTGGAATCACTACAGGGATGTTTAA
TACCACTACAATGGATGATGTATATAACTATCTATTCGATGATGAAGATACCCCACCAAACCCAAAAAAA
GAGTAAGGTACCTCTAGAGGATCTTTGTGAAGGAACCTTACTTCTGTGGTGTGACATAATTGGACAAACT
ACCTACAGAGATTTAAAGCTCTAAGGTAAATATAAAATTTTTAAGTGTATAATGTGTTAAACTACTGATT
CTAATTGTTTGTGTATTTTAGATTCCAACCTATGGAACTGATGAATGGGAGCAGTGGTGGAATGCCTTTA
ATGAGGAAAACCTGTTTTGCTCAGAAGAAATGCCATCTAGTGATGATGAGGCTACTGCTGACTCTCAACA
TTCTACTCCTCCAAAAAAGAAGAGAAAGGTAGAAGACCCCAAGGACTTTCCTTCAGAATTGCTAAGTTTT
TTGAGTCATGCTGTGTTTAGTAATAGAACTCTTGCTTGCTTTGCTATTTACACCACAAAGGAAAAAGCTG
CACTGCTATACAAGAAAATTATGGAAAAATATTTGATGTATAGTGCCTTGACTAGAGATCATAATCAGCC
ATACCACATTTGTAGAGGTTTTACTTGCTTTAAAAAACCTCCCACACCTCCCCCTGAACCTGAAACATAA
AATGAATGCAATTGTTGTTGTTAACTTGTTTATTGCAGCTTATAATGGTTACAAATAAAGCAATAGCATC
ACAAATTTCACAAATAAAGCATTTTTTTCACTGCATTCTAGTTGTGGTTTGTCCAAACTCATCAATGTAT
CTTATCATGTCTGGATCCACTAGAGATCCACTAGTGTCGACGATGTAGGTCACGGTCTCGAAGCCGCGGT
GCGGGTGCCAGGGCGTGCCCTTGGGCTCCCCGGGCGCGTACTCCACCTCACCCATCTGGTCCATCATGAT
GAACGGGTCGAGGTGGCGGTAGTTGATCCCGGCGAACGCGCGGCGCACCGGGAAGCCCTCGCCCTCGAAA
CCGCTGGGCGCGGTGGTCACGGTGAGCACGGGACGTGCGACGGCGTCGGCGGGTGCGGATACGCGGGGCA
GCGTCAGCGGGTTCTCGACGGTCACGGCGGGCATGTCGACACTAGTTCTAGCCAGCTTTTGTTCCCTTTA
GTGAGGGTTAATTTCGAGCTTGGCGTAATCATGGTCATAGCTGTTTCCTGTGTGAAATTGTTATCCGCTC
ACAATTCCACACAACATACGAGCCGGAAGCATAAAGTGTAAAGCCTGGGGTGCCTAATGAGTGAGCTAAC
TCACATTAATTGCGTTGCGCTCACTGCCCGCTTTCCAGTCGGGAAACCTGTCGTGCCAGCTGCATTAATG
AATCGGCCAACGCGCGGGGAGAGGCGGTTTGCGTATTGGGCGCTCTTCCGCTTCCTCGCTCACTGACTCG
CTGCGCTCGGTCGTTCGGCTGCGGCGAGCGGTATCAGCTCACTCAAAGGCGGTAATACGGTTATCCACAG
AATCAGGGGATAACGCAGGAAAGAACATGTGAGCAAAAGGCCAGCAAAAGGCCAGGAACCGTAAAAAGGC
CGCGTTGCTGGCGTTTTTCCATAGGCTCCGCCCCCCTGACGAGCATCACAAAAATCGACGCTCAAGTCAG
AGGTGGCGAAACCCGACAGGACTATAAAGATACCAGGCGTTTCCCCCTGGAAGCTCCCTCGTGCGCTCTC
CTGTTCCGACCCTGCCGCTTACCGGATACCTGTCCGCCTTTCTCCCTTCGGGAAGCGTGGCGCTTTCTCA
TAGCTCACGCTGTAGGTATCTCAGTTCGGTGTAGGTCGTTCGCTCCAAGCTGGGCTGTGTGCACGAACCC
CCCGTTCAGCCCGACCGCTGCGCCTTATCCGGTAACTATCGTCTTGAGTCCAACCCGGTAAGACACGACT
TATCGCCACTGGCAGCAGCCACTGGTAACAGGATTAGCAGAGCGAGGTATGTAGGCGGTGCTACAGAGTT
CTTGAAGTGGTGGCCTAACTACGGCTACACTAGAAGGACAGTATTTGGTATCTGCGCTCTGCTGAAGCCA
GTTACCTTCGGAAAAAGAGTTGGTAGCTCTTGATCCGGCAAACAAACCACCGCTGGTAGCGGTGGTTTTT
TTGTTTGCAAGCAGCAGATTACGCGCAGAAAAAAAGGATCTCAAGAAGATCCTTTGATCTTTTCTACGGG
GTCTGACGCTCAGTGGAACGAAAACTCACGTTAAGGGATTTTGGTCATGAGATTATCAAAAAGGATCTTC
ACCTAGATCCTTTTAAATTAAAAATGAAGTTTTAAATCAATCTAAAGTATATATGAGTAAACTTGGTCTG
ACAGTTACCAATGCTTAATCAGTGAGGCACCTATCTCAGCGATCTGTCTATTTCGTTCATCCATAGTTGC
CTGACTCCCCGTCGTGTAGATAACTACGATACGGGAGGGCTTACCATCTGGCCCCAGTGCTGCAATGATA
CCGCGAGACCCACGCTCACCGGCTCCAGATTTATCAGCAATAAACCAGCCAGCCGGAAGGGCCGAGCGCA
GAAGTGGTCCTGCAACTTTATCCGCCTCCATCCAGTCTATTAATTGTTGCCGGGAAGCTAGAGTAAGTAG
TTCGCCAGTTAATAGTTTGCGCAACGTTGTTGCCATTGCTACAGGCATCGTGGTGTCACGCTCGTCGTTT
GGTATGGCTTCATTCAGCTCCGGTTCCCAACGATCAAGGCGAGTTACATGATCCCCCATGTTGTGCAAAA
AAGCGGTTAGCTCCTTCGGTCCTCCGATCGTTGTCAGAAGTAAGTTGGCCGCAGTGTTATCACTCATGGT
TATGGCAGCACTGCATAATTCTCTTACTGTCATGCCATCCGTAAGATGCTTTTCTGTGACTGGTGAGTAC
TCAACCAAGTCATTCTGAGAATAGTGTATGCGGCGACCGAGTTGCTCTTGCCCGGCGTCAATACGGGATA
ATACCGCGCCACATAGCAGAACTTTAAAAGTGCTCATCATTGGAAAACGTTCTTCGGGGCGAAAACTCTC
AAGGATCTTACCGCTGTTGAGATCCAGTTCGATGTAACCCACTCGTGCACCCAACTGATCTTCAGCATCT
TTTACTTTCACCAGCGTTTCTGGGTGAGCAAAAACAGGAAGGCAAAATGCCGCAAAAAAGGGAATAAGGG
CGACACGGAAATGTTGAATACTCATACTCTTCCTTTTTCAATATTATTGAAGCATTTATCAGGGTTATTG
TCTCATGAGCGGATACATATTTGAATGTATTTAGAAAAATAAACAAATAGGGGTTCCGCGCACATTTCCC
CGAAAAGTGCCAC
Features (pLannotate 1.2.2; 26 found; start..end, strand, type, name):
      4..432     +  rep_origin     f1 ori (sequence partly withheld): f1 bacteriophage origin of replication; arrow indicates direction of (+) strand synthesis
    463..620     -  CDS            lacZα (fragment): LacZα fragment of β-galactosidase; lacZ fragment
    623..641     +  promoter       T7 promoter: promoter for bacteriophage T7 RNA polymerase
    666..4802    +  gene           mini-white: white; This modified version of the white gene lacks part of the first intron.
   4809..4842    -  protein_bind   loxP: Cre-mediated recombination occurs in the 8-bp core sequence (GCATACAT). Cre recombinase
   4850..7304    +  promoter       Ac5 promoter: Drosophila melanogaster actin 5c promoter
   9077..9096    -  misc_feature   MCS (fragment): pUC18/19 multiple cloning site
   9128..9161    +  protein_bind   FRT (minimal): supports FLP-mediated excision but not integration (Turan and Bode, 2011) FLP recombinase from the Saccharomyces cerevisiae 2μ plasmid
   9591..9624    +  protein_bind   FRT (minimal): supports FLP-mediated excision but not integration (Turan and Bode, 2011) FLP recombinase from the Saccharomyces cerevisiae 2μ plasmid
   9731..9775    +  promoter       hsp70 promoter (fragment): Drosophila melanogaster hsp70Bb promoter
   9804..12449   +  CDS            GAL4: GAL4 transcriptional activator; Saccharomyces cerevisiae GAL4
  12463..12537   +  CDS            small t antigen (fragment): SV40 (simian virus 40) small t antigen
  12539..12604   +  intron         small t intron: SV40 (simian virus 40) small t antigen intron
  12734..12754   +  CDS            SV40 NLS: nuclear localization signal of SV40 (simian virus 40) large T antigen
  12761..12895   +  CDS            LT_POVHA (fragment): Protein inferred from homology: Swiss-Prot protein existence level 3. Isoform large T antigen is a key early protein essential for both driving viral replication and inducing cellular transformation. Plays a role in viral genome replication by driving entry of quiescent cells into the cell cycle and by autoregulating the synthesis of viral early mRNA. Displays highly oncogenic activities by corrupting the host cellular checkpoint mechanisms that guard cell division and the transcription, replication, and repair of DNA. Participates in the modulation of cellular gene expression preceeding viral
  12920..13003   +  CDS            large T antigen (fragment): large T antigen from SV40 (simian virus 40)
  13026..13160   +  polyA_signal   SV40 poly(A) signal: SV40 polyadenylation signal
  13200..13269   +  protein_bind   attB: attB site for the φC31 integrase (Groth et al., 2000) phage φC31 integrase
  13488..13506   -  promoter       T3 promoter: promoter for bacteriophage T3 RNA polymerase
  13549..13571   -  protein_bind   lac operator (fragment): The lac repressor binds to the lac operator to inhibit transcription in E. coli. This inhibition can be relieved by adding lactose or isopropyl-β-D-thiogalactopyranoside (IPTG). lac repressor encoded by lacI
  13575..13605   -  promoter       lac promoter: promoter for the E. coli lac operon
  13620..13641   -  protein_bind   CAP binding site: CAP binding activates transcription in the presence of cAMP. E. coli catabolite activator protein
  13654..13746   -  CDS            lacI (fragment): lac repressor; lacI; The lac repressor binds to the lac operator to inhibit transcription in E. coli. This inhibition can be relieved by adding lactose or isopropyl-β-D-thiogalactopyranoside (IPTG).
  13929..14517   -  rep_origin     ori: high-copy-number ColE1/pMB1/pBR322/pUC origin of replication
  14688..15548   -  CDS            AmpR: β-lactamase; bla; confers resistance to ampicillin, carbenicillin, and related antibiotics
  15549..15653   -  promoter       AmpR promoter: bla
