[The description below was written by a language model from this plasmid's Addgene catalogue record and pLannotate feature annotations shown in this document.]
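Description:
pAct-FRT-stop-FRT3-FRT-FRT3-Gal4 attB, also called "CoinFLP-Gal4", is a 15.7 kb Drosophila transgenesis and insect expression plasmid built on the pAct5-FRT-stop-FRT-SV40polyA attB backbone. It is propagated in E. coli as a high-copy plasmid through a ColE1/pUC-type origin with ampicillin selection (AmpR). It also retains an f1 origin, flanking T7 and T3 promoters and lacZα/lac remnants typical of a Bluescript-like cloning vector. For fly work it carries a φC31 attB site for integrase-mediated insertion into a genomic attP landing site, and a mini-white gene that serves as a visible eye-colour marker for transformants. A single loxP site lies between mini-white and the expression cassette.

The payload is the S. cerevisiae GAL4 transcriptional activator, placed downstream of the Drosophila actin 5C (Ac5) promoter and followed by an SV40 small t intron and SV40 polyadenylation signal. A short hsp70 promoter fragment is annotated just upstream of the GAL4 coding sequence. Between promoter and GAL4 sits a transcriptional stop cassette embedded in interleaved FRT and FRT3 sites, two variants that recombine only with their own kind. FLP recombinase can therefore take one of two mutually exclusive routes. Excision between the FRT pair removes the stop and turns on constitutive Gal4. Excision between the FRT3 pair removes one FRT, which locks the stop in place and permanently prevents Gal4 expression. The automated annotation detects only two minimal FRT sites and does not label the stop cassette or FRT3 sites, so their exact positions are not given by the feature table. The construct is used to generate mosaic tissues with Gal4-on and Gal4-off clones for efficient mosaic screening and for visualising clonal boundaries.
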