Addgene plasmid #52889: pAct-FRT-stop-FRT3-FRT-FRT3-Gal4 attB
Purpose: "CoinFLP-Gal4" - Expresses Gal4 from actin promoter downsteam of transcriptional stop. Recombination by FLP excises FRT-FRT pair to express Gal4, or FRT3-FRT3 pair to prevent Gal4 expression
Depositing lab: Iswar Hariharan. Depositing organization: University of California, Berkeley. Publication: CoinFLP: a system for efficient mosaic screening and for visualizing clonal boundaries in Drosophila. Bosch JA, Tran NH, Hariharan IK. Development. 2015 Feb 1;142(3):597-606. doi: 10.1242/dev.114603. PubMed 25605786.
Backbone
  Vector backbone: pAct5-FRT-stop-FRT-SV40polyA attB
  Backbone manufacturer: David Strutt (Brittle et al., 2010)
  Vector type: Insect Expression
Growth in bacteria
  Bacterial resistance: Ampicillin, 100 μg/mL
  Growth temperature: 37°C
  Growth strain: XL1 Blue
  Copy number: High Copy
Gene/Insert
  Gene/Insert name: Gal4
  Species: S. cerevisiae (budding yeast)
  Entrez Gene: GAL4 (a.k.a. YPL248C, GAL81)
Terms and licenses: Academic/Nonprofit Terms; Industry Terms: Not Available to Industry
How to cite: pAct-FRT-stop-FRT3-FRT-FRT3-Gal4 attB was a gift from Iswar Hariharan (Addgene plasmid # 52889 ; http://n2t.net/addgene:52889 ; RRID:Addgene_52889)
