>Addgene plasmid #52889 | pAct-FRT-stop-FRT3-FRT-FRT3-Gal4 attB | addgene partial sequence | sequence record 99303 | pEGFP-R 5'-acctctacaaatgtggtatg-3'
GCTTTGTTTGGTGGCGCCAATTTTAATCAAAGTGGGAATATTGCTGATAGCTCATTGTCCTTCACTTTCA
CTAACAGTAGCAACGGTCCGAACCTCATAACAACTCAAACAAATTCTCAAGCGCTTTCACAACCAATTGC
CTCCTCTAACGTTCATGATAACTTCATGAATAATGAAATCACGGCTAGTAAAATTGATGATGGTAATAAT
TCAAAACCACTGTCACCTGGTTGGACGGACCAAACTGCGTATAACGCGTTTGGAATCACTACAGGGATGT
TTAATACCACTACAATGGATGATGTATATAACTATCTATTCGATGATGAAGATACCCCACCAAACCCAAA
AAAAGAGTAAGGTACCTCTAGAGGATCTTTGTGAAGGAACCTTACTTCTGTGGTGTGACATAATTGGACA
AACTACCTACAGAGATTTAAAGCTCTAAGGTAAATATAAAATTTTTAAGTGTATAATGTGTTAAACTACT
GATTCTAATTGTTTGTGTATTTTAGATTCCAACCTATGGAACTGATGAATGGGAGCAGTGGTGGAATGCC
TTTAATGAGGAAAACCTGTTTTGCTCAGAAGAAATGCCATCTAGTGATGATGAGGCTACTGCTGACTCTC
AACATTCTACTCCTCCAAAAAAGAAGAGAAAGGTAGAAGACCCCAAGGACTTTCCTTCAGAATTGCTAAG
TTTTTTGAGTCATGCTGTGTTTAGTAATAGAACTCTTGCTTGCTTTGCTATTTACACCACAAAGGAAAAA
GCTGCACTGCTATACAAGAAAATTATGGAAAAATATTTGA
