>Addgene plasmid #52889 | pAct-FRT-stop-FRT3-FRT-FRT3-Gal4 attB | addgene partial sequence | sequence record 99304 | AC5 5'-ACACAAAGCCGCTCCATCAG-3'
GACTTAATTTATATTTATTTAATTAATTTTAATAAAACACACCAAATGTAAGTAGCTTTCCCCTTCCCAA
CAACAAAACACCATCGAACCACTCCCACCAAGAAAAAGCAATAATCGAGAAAAGCCGCGGAAAATGTGTG
ATTTTTTTTGTAAACAAAACATTTTTTTATGTGCCAGTGCTGAAAGTGATCAAAAAATACTAGCCACGAG
CTAAAGAGTTATTGTATTGACCAAAACTCCAAAAATACCCAAGTTTGGCCCTAAATTGTCAATCAAAATA
CCAATAGGTCGAAAGACATCAAAATTAACAAAACCAGGGTTTCAAATACCATAACTCAAGAATCAGGATT
ACAACTGCAGATTTCAGGATATATACATACAAATTATACGAAATTATAAAAACCAAAGCAATTCAATAGC
CCCAACTCAAATGTTAGGATCTAATATAGTGTTTAAAGCCAAGCTCGCTGATGTGGGCGTGTCACGATTT
CACCCAAAGATATGCCAAATTACGAATTGCAAATCAATTCGCCAACACTTTCTTTTTTTCCCACGCCCTA
AAACACCAGATCATCCATAAATGTACATACATACAGTATATGCATATTATAATCTGTAAAACTAGATCAG
GTTCTTGAAAATAGTGACGTAGGCAGCCGTTTTGGCTGAAGCAGAAATTTTTGCCGGTTTTTCAAAGTTG
TAGTTGCAAAAATGGAGAAAACCTTCGAGCATTCGTTCATATACACACACTCACGCGCAAAATAACGAGA
GAGAGTGTATGTGTGTGTGAGAGAGCGAAAGCCAGACGACGGTTTGCTTTTCGCCTCGAAACATGA
