>Addgene plasmid #52889 | pAct-FRT-stop-FRT3-FRT-FRT3-Gal4 attB | addgene partial sequence | sequence record 99305 | miniwhite-F 5'-TTTGTGACCTGTTCGGAGTGA-3'
TTTGTTCCTTGTGTAGATGCATCTCAAAAAAATGGTGGGCATAATAGTGTTGTTTATATATATCAAAAAT
AACAACTATAATAATAAGAATACATTTAATTTAGAAAATGCTTGGATTTCACTGGAACTAGGCTAGCATA
ACTTCGTATAATGTATGCTATACGAAGTTATGCTAGCGGATCTCGCTGCCTGTTATGTGGCCCACAAACC
AAGACACGTTTTATGGCCATTAAAGCTGGCTGATCGTCGCCAAACACCAAATACATAATGAATATGTACA
CATTCGAGAAAGAAGCGATCAAAGAAGCGTCTTCGGGCGGAGTAGGAGAATGCGGAGGAGAAGGAGAACG
AGCTGATCTAGTATCTCTCCACAATCCAATGCCAACTGACCAACTGGCCATATTCGGAGCAATTTGAAGC
CAATTTCCATCGCCTGGCGATCGCTCCATTCTTGGCTATATGTTTTTCACCGTTACCCGGGGCCATTTTC
AAAGACTCGTCGGCAAGATAAGATTGTGTCACTCGCTGTCTCTCTTCATTTGTCGAAGAATGCTGAGGAA
TTTCGCGATGACGTCGGCGAGTATTTTGAAGAATGAGAATAATTTGTATTTATACGAAAATCAGTTAGTG
GAATTTTCTACAAAAACATGTTATCTATAGATAATTTTGTTGCAAAATATGTTGACTATGACAAAGATTG
TATGTATATACCTTTAATGTATTCTCATTTTCTTATGTATTTATAATGGCAATGATGATACTGATGATAT
TTTAAGATGATGCCAGACC
