>Addgene plasmid #52889 | pAct-FRT-stop-FRT3-FRT-FRT3-Gal4 attB | addgene partial sequence | sequence record 99883 | GAL4Nterm-R 5'-tcagatgtgccctagtcagc-3'
AGTAGCGACACTCCCAGTTGTTCTTCAGACACTTGGCGCACTTCGGTTTTTCTTTGGAGCACTTGAGCTT
TTTAAGTCGGCAAATATCGCATGCTTGTTCGATAGAAGACAGTAGCTTCATCTTTCAGGAGGCTTGCTTC
AAGCTTGGGCTGCAGATTGTTTAGCTTGTTCAGCTGCGCTTGTTTATTTGCTTAAGATCTGAATTCCACC
GCAACACTACACCATCGAAGTTCCTATACTATTTGAAGAATAGGAACTTCAAGCGAGCCGTAGTGATTTG
GATGTATGGTGGTAAGCGGGGAAGTTCCTATACTTTCTAGAGAATAGGAACTTCCCAAATACGCTCCCTC
ACACGAAGTTCCTATACTATTTGAAGAATAGGAACTTCCGGCAGACAAAGCAATAAGGACTGATCACTTT
AAGGGCCGTTACGTCACGTACTGCCTTGGAAGTAGTCGTCAACTCCTCTATGCCTGAACCCAGCGGCCGC
TGGCCGGCCGCAACTAGAACTAGTGGATCTAAACGAGTTTTTAAGCAAACTCACTCCCTGACAATAAAAA
CGCAATTATCTTTAAATAAATATATTCTATTTATTAACCAAGTAGCTAATATAGCTAAAATCAATTTGTT
GCTAACTTAAAACTAACATAATTATGTATTAGTTATTTACATTCTTTTGGTTGGTTACAACCAAATAAAT
AATATCACTTTTAAAAACTTAAGCCAGGAACTGAATAATTTTCTATTTGGCTTTAGTCAATTCGAAGTTC
CTATACTTTCTAGAGAATAGGAACTTCCGGGATCCTCTAGCTAGAGTCCCCTCGAGGGGACCTGCAGGCA
TGCAAGCTGATCCACTAGCCGTACCCGGGGATCGATCCTGTAAGCTGCAATGGAAAGAATGCGGATTTCC
CATTAGTTTTTGGTTACC
